>Addgene plasmid #110009 | pHH0103_PDCD6_EF-hand | addgene full sequence | sequence record 315913 | Addgene NGS Result
TTGACAATTAATCATCGGCTCGTATAATGTGTGGAATTGTGAGCGGATAACAATTTCACACAGGAAACAG
CCAGTCCGTTTAGGTGTTTTCACGAGCACTTCACCAACAAGGACCATAGATTATGAAAATCGAAGAACAC
CATCACCATCACCATTCCAGCGGTAAGCTTATGTCCCCTATACTAGGTTATTGGAAAATTAAGGGCCTTG
TGCAACCCACTCGACTTCTTTTGGAATATCTTGAAGAAAAATATGAAGAGCATTTGTATGAGCGCGATGA
AGGTGATAAATGGCGAAACAAAAAGTTTGAATTGGGTTTGGAGTTTCCCAATCTTCCTTATTATATTGAT
GGTGATGTTAAATTAACACAGTCTATGGCCATCATACGTTATATAGCTGACAAGCACAACATGTTGGGTG
GTTGTCCAAAAGAGCGTGCAGAGATTTCAATGCTTGAAGGAGCGGTTTTGGATATTAGATACGGTGTTTC
GAGAATTGCATATAGTAAAGACTTTGAAACTCTCAAAGTTGATTTTCTTAGCAAGCTACCTGAAATGCTG
AAAATGTTCGAAGATCGTTTATGTCATAAAACATATTTAAATGGTGATCATGTAACCCATCCTGACTTCA
TGTTGTATGACGCTCTTGATGTTGTTTTATACATGGACCCAATGTGCCTGGATGCGTTCCCAAAATTAGT
TTGTTTTAAAAAACGTATTGAAGCTATCCCACAAATTGATAAGTACTTGAAATCCAGCAAGTATATAGCA
TGGCCTTTGCAGGGCTGGCAAGCCACGTTTGGTGGTGGCGACCATCCTCCAAAATCGGATCTGGAAGTTC
TGTTCCAGGGGCCCCTGTCCAGCGGTCTGGTTCCGCGTGGTTCCGGTACCGCGGCCCAGCCGGCCCCGGA
CCAAAGCTTTCTGTGGAACGTCTTCCAGCGTGTGGATAAAGACCGCAGTGGCGTGATTTCCGATACCGAA
CTGCAGCAAGCGCTGTCTAACGGTACCTGGACGCCGTTCAATCCGGTGACGGTTCGTAGCATTATCTCTA
TGTTTGATCGCGAAAACAAAGCCGGCGTGAATTTTAGTGAATTCACCGGTGTTTGGAAATATATTACGGA
CTGGCAGAATGTTTTTCGTACCTACGATCGCGACAACTCCGGCATGATCGATAAAAATGAACTGAAACAG
GCACTGAGCGGCTTTGGTTATCGTCTGTCTGACCAGTTCCATGATATTCTGATCCGCAAATTTGATCGTC
AGGGCCGCGGTCAAATTGCGTTTGATGACTTCATTCAAGGCTGCATCGTCCTGCAGCGTCTGACCGATAT
TTTCCGTCGCTACGATACGGACCAGGATGGTTGGATCCAAGTTAGCTATGAACAGTACCTGTCAATGGTG
TTTAGCATCGTCGCGGCCGCATA
[142 nt withheld, positions 1424-1565]
C
[98 nt withheld, positions 1567-1664]
AGTTTGTACTGGTGACGAAACTCAGTGTCTAGCTAGAGTGGC
[149 nt withheld, positions 1707-1855]
T
[41 nt withheld, positions 1857-1897]
T
[62 nt withheld, positions 1899-1960]
A
[35 nt withheld, positions 1962-1996]
CCTCCCTCAATCGGTTGAATGTCGCCCTTTTGTCTTTGGCGCTGGTAAACCATATGAA
[86 nt withheld, positions 2055-2140]
T
[54 nt withheld, positions 2142-2195]
CTAGCGCCGCCCTATACCTTGTCTGCCTCCCCGCGTTGCGTCGCGGTGCATGGAGCCGGGCCACCTCGAC
CTGAATGGAAGCCGGCGGCACCTCGCTAACGGATTCACCACTCCAAGAATTGGAGCCAATCAATTCTTGC
GGAGAACTGTGAATGCGCAAACCAACCCTTGGCAGAACATATCCATCGCGTCCGCCATCTCCAGCAGCCG
CACGCGGCGCATCTCGGGCAGCGTTGGGTCCTGGCCACGGGTGCGCATGATCGTGCTCCTGTCGTTGAGG
ACCCGGCTAGGCTGGCGGGGTTGCCTTACTGGTTAGCAGAATGAATCACCGATACGCGAGCGAACGTGAA
GCGACTGCTGCTGCAAAACGTCTGCGACCTGAGCAACAACATGAATGGTCTTCGGTTTCCGTGTTTCGTA
AAGTCTGGAAACGCGGAAGTCAGCGCCCTGCACCATTATGTTCCGGATCTGCATCGCAGGATGCTGCTGG
CTACCCTGTGGAACACCTACATCTGTATTAACGAAGCGCTGGCATTGACCCTGAGTGATTTTTCTCTGGT
CCCGCCGCATCCATACCGCCAGTTGTTTACCCTCACAACGTTCCAGTAACCGGGCATGTTCATCATCAGT
AACCCGTATCGTGAGCATCCTCTCTCGTTTCATCGGTATCATTACCCCCATGAACAGAAATCCCCCTTAC
ACGGAGGCATCAGTGACCAAACAGGAAAAAACCGCCCTTAACATGGCCCGCTTTATCAGAAGCCAGACAT
TAACGCTTCTGGAGAAACTCAACGAGCTGGACGCGGATGAACAGGCAGACATCTGTGAATCGCTTCACGA
CCACGCTGATGAGCTTTACCGCAGGATCCGCGAAATTGTAAGCGTTAATATTTTGTTAAAATTCGCGTTA
AATTTTTGTTAAATCAGCTCATTTTTTAACCAATAGGCCGAAATCGGCAAAATCCCTTATAAATCAAAAG
AATAGACCGAGATAGGGT
[37 nt withheld, positions 3194-3230]
AAAGAACGTGGACTCCAACGTCAAAGG
[49 nt withheld, positions 3258-3306]
T
[91 nt withheld, positions 3308-3398]
G
[124 nt withheld, positions 3400-3523]
CGCGGATCCTGCCTCGCGCGTTTCGGTGATGACGGTGAAAACCTCTGACACATGCAGCTCCCGGAGACGG
TCACAGCTTGTCTGTAAGCGGATGCCGGGAGCAGACAAGCCCGTCAGGGCGCGTCAGCGGGTGTTGGCGG
GTGTCGGGGCGCAGCCATGACCCAGTCACGTAGCGATAGCGGAGTGTATACTGGCTTAACTATGCGGCAT
CAGAGCAGATTGTACTGAGAGTGCACCATATGCGGTGTGAAATACCGCACAGATGCGTAAGGAGAAAATA
CCGCATCAGGCGCTCTTCCGCTTCCTCGCTCACTGACTCGCTGCGCTCGGTCGTTCGGCTGCGGCGAGCG
GTATCAGCTCACTCAAAGGCGGTAATACGGTTATCCACAGAATCAGGGGATAACGCAGGAAAGAACATGT
GAGCAAAAGGCCAGCAAAAGGCCAGGAACCGTAAAAAGGCCGCGTTGCTGGCGTTTTTCCATAGGCTCCG
CCCCCCTGACGAGCATCACAAAAATCGACGCTCAAGTCAGAGGTGGCGAAACCCGACAGGACTATAAAGA
TACCAGGGTTTCCCCCTGGAAGCTCCCTCGTGCGCTCTCCTGTTCCGACCCTGCCGCTTACCGGATACCT
GTCCGCCTTTCTCCCTTCGGGAAGCGTGGCGCTTTCTCATAGCTCACGCTGTAGGTATCTCAGTTCGGTG
TAGGTCGTTCGCTCCAAGCTGGGCTGTGTGCACGAACCCCCCGTTCAGCCCGACCGCTGCGCCTTATCCG
GTAACTATCGTCTTGAGTCCAACCCGGTAAGACACGACTTATCGCCACTGGCAGCAGCCACTGGTAACAG
GATTAGCAGAGCGAGGTATGTAGGCGGTGCTACAGAGTTCTTGAAGTGGTGGCCTAACTACGGCTACACT
AGAAGGACAGTATTTGGTATCTGCGCTCTGCTGAAGCCAGTTACCTTCGGAAAAAGAGTTGGTAGCTCTT
GATCCGGCAAACAAACCACCGCTGGTAGCGGTGGTTTTTTTGTTTGCAAGCAGCAGATTACGCGCAGAAA
AAAAGGATCTCAAGAAGATCCTTTGATCTTTTCTACGGGGTCTGACGCTCAGTGGAACGAAAACTCACGT
TAAGGGATTTTGGTCATGAGATTATCAAAAAGGATCTTCACCTAGATCCTTTTAAATTAAAAATGAAGTT
TTAAATCAATCTAAAGTATATATGAGTAAACTTGGTCTGACAGTTACCAATGCTTAATCAGTGAGGCACC
TATCTCAGCGATCTGTCTATTTCGTTCATCCATAGTTGCCTGACTCCCCGTCGTGTAGATAACTACGATA
CGGGAGGGCTTACCATCTGGCCCCAGTGCTGCAATGATACCGCGAGACCCACGCTCACCGGCTCCAGATT
TATCAGCAATAAACCAGCCAGCCGGAAGGGCCGAGCGCAGAAGTGGTCCTGCAACTTTATCCGCCTCCAT
CCAGTCTATTAATTGTTGCCGGGAAGCTAGAGTAAGTAGTTCGCCAGTTAATAGTTTGCGCAACGTTGTT
GCCATTGCTGCAGGCATCGTGGTGTCACGCTCGTCGTTTGGTATGGCTTCATTCAGCTCCGGTTCCCAAC
GATCAAGGCGAGTTACATGATCCCCCATGTTGTGCAAAAAAGCGGTTAGCTCCTTCGGTCCTCCGATCGT
TGTCAGAAGTAAGTTGGCCGCAGTGTTATCACTCATGGTTATGGCAGCACTGCATAATTCTCTTACTGTC
ATGCCATCCGTAAGATGCTTTTCTGTGACTGGTGAGTACTCAACCAAGTCATTCTGAGAATAGTGTATGC
GGCGACCGAGTTGCTCTTGCCCGGCGTCAACACGGGATAATACCGCGCCACATAGCAGAACTTTAAAAGT
GCTCATCATTGGAAAACGTTCTTCGGGGCGAAAACTCTCAAGGATCTTACCGCTGTTGAGATCCAGTTCG
ATGTAACCCACTCGTGCACCCAACTGATCTTCAGCATCTTTTACTTTCACCAGCGTTTCTGGGTGAGCAA
AAACAGGAAGGCAAAATGCCGCAAAAAAGGGAATAAGGGCGACACGGAAATGTTGAATACTCATACTCTT
CCTTTTTCAATATTATTGAAGCATTTATCAGGGTTATTGTCTCATGAGCGGATACATATTTGAATGTATT
TAGAAAAATAAACAAATAGGGGTTCCGCGCACATTTCCCCGAAAAGTGCCACCTGACGTCTAAGAAACCA
TTATTATCATGACATTAACCTATAAAAATAGGCGTATCACGAGGCCCTTTCGTCTTCAAGAATTCCCGAC
ACCATCGAATGGTGCAAAACCTTTCGCGGTATGGCATGATAGCGCCCGGAAGAGAGTCAATTCAGGGTGG
TGAATGTGAAACCAGTAACGTTATACGATGTCGCAGAGTATGCCGGTGTCTCTTATCAGACCGTTTCCCG
CGTGGTGAACCAGGCCAGCCACGTTTCTGCGAAAACGCGGGAAAAAGTGGAAGCGGCGATGGCGGAGCTG
AATTACATTCCCAACCGCGTGGCACAACAACTGGCGGGCAAACAGTCGTTGCTGATTGGCGTTGCCACCT
CCAGTCTGGCCCTGCACGCGCCGTCGCAAATTGTCGCGGCGATTAAATCTCGCGCCGATCAACTGGGTGC
CAGCGTGGTGGTGTCGATGGTAGAACGAAGCGGCGTCGAAGCCTGTAAAGCGGCGGTGCACAATCTTCTC
GCGCAACGCGTCAGTGGGCTGATCATTAACTATCCGCTGGATGACCAGGATGCCATTGCTGTGGAAGCTG
CCTGCACTAATGTTCCGGCGTTATTTCTTGATGTCTCTGACCAGACACCCATCAACAGTATTATTTTCTC
CCATGAAGACGGTACGCGACTGGGCGTGGAGCATCTGGTCGCATTGGGTCACCAGCAAATCGCGCTGTTA
GCGGGCCCATTAAGTTCTGTCTCGGCGCGTCTGCGTCTGGCTGGCTGGCATAAATATCTCACTCGCAATC
AAATTCAGCCGATAGCGGAACGGGAAGGCGACTGGAGTGCCATGTCCGGTTTTCAACAAACCATGCAAAT
GCTGAATGAGGGCATCGTTCCCACTGCGATGCTGGTTGCCAACGATCAGATGGCGCTGGGCGCAATGCGC
GCCATTACCGAGTCCGGGCTGCGCGTTGGTGCGGATATCTCGGTAGTGGGATACGACGATACCGAAGACA
GCTCATGTTATATCCCGCCGTTAACCACCATCAAACAGGATTTTCGCCTGCTGGGGCAAACCAGCGTGGA
CCGCTTGCTGCAACTCTCTCAGGGCCAGGCGGTGAAGGGCAATCAGCTGTTGCCCGTCTCACTGGTGAAA
AGAAAAACCACCCTGGCGCCCAATACGCAAACCGCCTCTCCCCGCGCGTTGGCCGATTCATTAATGCAGC
TGGCACGACAGGTTTCCCGACTGGAAAGCGGGCAGTGAGCGCAACGCAATTAATGTAAGTTAGCTCACTC
ATTAGGCACAATTCTCATGTTTGACAGCTTATCATCGACTGCACGGTGCACCAATGCTTCTGGCGTCAGG
CAGCCATCGGAAGCTGTGGTATGGCTGTGCAGGTCGTAAATCACTGCATAATTCGTGTCGCTCAAGGCGC
ACTCCCGTTCTGGATAATGTTTTTTGCGCCGACATCATAACGGTTCTGGCAAATATTCTGAAATGAGCTG
Features (pLannotate 1.2.2; 21 found; start..end, strand, type, name):
      1..29      +  promoter       tac promoter: strong E. coli promoter; hybrid between the trp and lac UV5 promoters
     37..53      +  protein_bind   lac operator: The lac repressor binds to the lac operator to inhibit transcription in E. coli. This inhibition can be relieved by adding lactose or isopropyl-β-D-thiogalactopyranoside (IPTG). lac repressor encoded by lacI
    138..155     +  CDS            6xHis: 6xHis affinity tag
    171..824     +  CDS            GST26_SCHJA: Experimental evidence at protein level: Swiss-Prot protein existence level 1. GST isoenzymes appear to play a central role in the parasite detoxification system. Other functions are also suspected including a role in increasing the solubility of haematin in the parasite gut. From Schistosoma japonicum (Blood fluke).
    879..1412    +  CDS            Pdcd6 (fragment): PDCD6_MOUSE - Also known as Alg2 From Mus musculus (Mouse).
   1428..1475    +  terminator     fd terminator (sequence withheld): central terminator from bacteriophage fd (Otsuka and Kunisawa, 1982)
   1480..1692    +  CDS            M13 gene III (fragment) (sequence partly withheld): pIII; III; minor coat protein
   1707..2177    +  CDS            M13 gene III (fragment) (sequence partly withheld): pIII; III; minor coat protein
   2199..2269    +  CDS            TcR (fragment): tetracycline efflux protein; tet; confers resistance to tetracycline
   2511..2891    -  CDS            YPB1_ECOLX: Protein predicted: Swiss-Prot protein existence level 4. From Escherichia coli.
   2908..3059    +  CDS            rop (fragment): Rop protein, which maintains plasmids at low copy number; rop
   3095..3523    -  rep_origin     f1 ori (sequence partly withheld): f1 bacteriophage origin of replication; arrow indicates direction of (+) strand synthesis
   3532..3571    +  CDS            rop (fragment): Rop protein, which maintains plasmids at low copy number; rop
   3673..3813    +  misc_feature   bom: basis of mobility region from pBR322
   3999..4586    -  rep_origin     ori: high-copy-number ColE1/pMB1/pBR322/pUC origin of replication
   4757..5617    -  CDS            AmpR: β-lactamase; bla; confers resistance to ampicillin, carbenicillin, and related antibiotics
   5618..5722    -  promoter       AmpR promoter: bla
   5831..5908    +  promoter       lacIq promoter: lacI (mutant); In the lacIq allele, a single base change in the promoter boosts expression of the lacI gene about 10-fold.
   5909..6991    +  CDS            lacI: lac repressor; lacI; The lac repressor binds to the lac operator to inhibit transcription in E. coli. This inhibition can be relieved by adding lactose or isopropyl-β-D-thiogalactopyranoside (IPTG).
   7004..7025    +  protein_bind   CAP binding site: CAP binding activates transcription in the presence of cAMP. E. coli catabolite activator protein
   7044..7061    +  promoter       tet promoter (fragment): E. coli promoter for tetracycline efflux protein gene
