[The description below was written by a language model from this plasmid's Addgene catalogue record and pLannotate feature annotations shown in this document.]
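Description:
pHH0103_PDCD6_EF-hand is a bacterial expression plasmid built on the pHH0103 backbone for producing and purifying the EF-hand region of human PDCD6 (also called ALG-2) in E. coli. It replicates from a ColE1/pMB1-type origin and is selected with ampicillin through the AmpR β-lactamase gene and its own promoter. The catalogue lists it as low copy. The pBR322 bom region is present, while the rop gene appears only as two fragments that flank an f1 phage origin inserted between them. That f1 origin would allow single-stranded DNA production with helper phage.

The expression cassette is driven by the hybrid tac promoter with a downstream lac operator. A lacI gene under the lacIq promoter is carried on the same plasmid, so expression is repressed until it is induced with IPTG. The open reading frame encodes an N-terminal 6xHis tag followed by Schistosoma japonicum glutathione S-transferase and then the PDCD6 fragment, which was cloned between SfiI and NotI sites. The fusion protein can therefore be purified on either nickel or glutathione resin. The annotation software matched the insert to mouse Pdcd6, whereas the catalogue gives the species as human. This probably reflects the close similarity of the orthologues, but the record does not resolve the discrepancy.

Downstream of the insert are an fd terminator and fragments of M13 gene III, along with partial tetracycline-resistance and tet promoter sequences. These look like remnants of a phagemid and pBR322 ancestry rather than functional parts of the expressed product. The associated publication is a large-scale survey of ligands for peptide recognition modules, which suggests the purified domain served as a target for peptide-binding studies.
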