Addgene plasmid #110009: pHH0103_PDCD6_EF-hand
Purpose: Protein expression and purification of PDCD6_EF-hand
Depositing lab: Sachdev Sidhu. Depositing organization: University of Toronto. Publication: Large-scale survey and database of high affinity ligands for peptide recognition modules. Teyra J, Kelil A, Jain S, Helmy M, Jajodia R, Hooda Y, Gu J, D'Cruz AA, Nicholson SE, Min J, Sudol M, Kim PM, Bader GD, Sidhu SS. Mol Syst Biol. 2020 Dec;16(12):e9310. doi: 10.15252/msb.20199310. PubMed 33438817.
Backbone
  Vector backbone: pHH0103
  Vector type: Bacterial Expression
Growth in bacteria
  Bacterial resistance: Ampicillin, 100 μg/mL
  Growth temperature: 37°C
  Growth strain: DH5alpha
  Copy number: Low Copy
Gene/Insert
  Gene/Insert name: PDCD6_EF-hand
  Species: H. sapiens (human)
  Entrez Gene: PDCD6 (a.k.a. ALG-2, ALG2, PEF1B)
  Cloning method: Restriction Enzyme; 5′ cloning site Sfi1 (unknown if destroyed); 3′ cloning site Not1 (unknown if destroyed)
Terms and licenses: Academic/Nonprofit Terms; Industry Terms: Not Available to Industry
How to cite: pHH0103_PDCD6_EF-hand was a gift from Sachdev Sidhu (Addgene plasmid # 110009 ; http://n2t.net/addgene:110009 ; RRID:Addgene_110009)
