>Addgene plasmid #110009 | pHH0103_PDCD6_EF-hand | depositor partial sequence | sequence record 206961 | pHH0103_PDCD6_EF-hand sequence 528 bps
GGCCCAGCCGGCCCCGGACCAAAGCTTTCTGTGGAACGTCTTCCAGCGTGTGGATAAAGACCGCAGTGGC
GTGATTTCCGATACCGAACTGCAGCAAGCGCTGTCTAACGGTACCTGGACGCCGTTCAATCCGGTGACGG
TTCGTAGCATTATCTCTATGTTTGATCGCGAAAACAAAGCCGGCGTGAATTTTAGTGAATTCACCGGTGT
TTGGAAATATATTACGGACTGGCAGAATGTTTTTCGTACCTACGATCGCGACAACTCCGGCATGATCGAT
AAAAATGAACTGAAACAGGCACTGAGCGGCTTTGGTTATCGTCTGTCTGACCAGTTCCATGATATTCTGA
TCCGCAAATTTGATCGTCAGGGCCGCGGTCAAATTGCGTTTGATGACTTCATTCAAGGCTGCATCGTCCT
GCAGCGTCTGACCGATATTTTCCGTCGCTACGATACGGACCAGGATGGTTGGATCCAAGTTAGCTATGAA
CAGTACCTGTCAATGGTGTTTAGCATCGTCGCGGCCGC
